>Addgene plasmid #90901 | SPAG5 G8.2 gRNA | addgene full sequence | sequence record 183164 | Addgene NGS Result
GAGTCAGTGAGCGAGGAAGCGGAAGAGCGCCCAATACGCAAACCGCCTCTCCCCGCGCGTTGGCCGATTC
ATTAATGCAGCTGGCACGACAGGTTTCCCGACTGGAAAGCGGGCAGTGAGCGCAACGCAATTAATGTGAG
TTAGCTCACTCATTAGGCACCCCAGGCTTTACACTTTATGCTTCCGGCTCGTATGTTGTGTGGAATTGTG
AGCGGATAACAATTTCACACAGGAAACAGCTATGACCATGATTACGCCAAGCGCGCAATTAACCCTCACT
AAAGGGAACAAAAGCTGGAGCTGCAAGCTTAATGTAGTCTTATGCAATACTCTTGTAGTCTTGCAACATG
GTAACGATGAGTTAGCAACATGCCTTACAAGGAGAGAAAAAGCACCGTGCATGCCGATTGGTGGAAGTAA
GGTGGTACGATCGTGCCTTATTAGGAAGGCAACAGACGGGTCTGACATGGATTGGACGAACCACTGAATT
GCCGCATTGCAGAGATATTGTATTTAAGTGCCTAGCTCGATACATAAACGGGTCTCTCTGGTTAGACCAG
ATCTGAGCCTGGGAGCTCTCTGGCTAACTAGGGAACCCACTGCTTAAGCCTCAATAAAGCTTGCCTTGAG
TGCTTCAAGTAGTGTGTGCCCGTCTGTTGTGTGACTCTGGTAACTAGAGATCCCTCAGACCCTTTTAGTC
AGTGTGGAAAATCTCTAGCAGTGGCGCCCGAACAGGGACTTGAAAGCGAAAGGGAAACCAGAGGAGCTCT
CTCGACGCAGGACTCGGCTTGCTGAAGCGCGCACGGCAAGAGGCGAGGGGCGGCGACTGGTGAGTACGCC
AAAAATTTTGACTAGCGGAGGCTAGAAGGAGAGAGATGGGTGCGAGAGCGTCAGTATTAAGCGGGGGAGA
ATTAGATCGCGATGGGAAAAAATTCGGTTAAGGCCAGGGGGAAAGAAAAAATATAAATTAAAACATATAG
TATGGGCAAGCAGGGAGCTAGAACGATTCGCAGTTAATCCTGGCCTGTTAGAAACATCAGAAGGCTGTAG
ACAAATACTGGGACAGCTACAACCATCCCTTCAGACAGGATCAGAAGAACTTAGATCATTATATAATACA
GTAGCAACCCTCTATTGTGTGCATCAAAGGATAGAGATAAAAGACACCAAGGAAGCTTTAGACAAGATAG
AGGAAGAGCAAAACAAAAGTAAGACCACCGCACAGCAAGCGGCCGCTGATCTTCAGACCTGGAGGAGGAG
ATATGAGGGACAATTGGAGAAGTGAATTATATAAATATAAAGTAGTAAAAATTGAACCATTAGGAGTAGC
ACCCACCAAGGCAAAGAGAAGAGTGGTGCAGAGAGAAAAAAGAGCAGTGGGAATAGGAGCTTTGTTCCTT
GGGTTCTTGGGAGCAGCAGGAAGCACTATGGGCGCAGCGTCAATGACGCTGACGGTACAGGCCAGACAAT
TATTGTCTGGTATAGTGCAGCAGCAGAACAATTTGCTGAGGGCTATTGAGGCGCAACAGCATCTGTTGCA
ACTCACAGTCTGGGGCATCAAGCAGCTCCAGGCAAGAATCCTGGCTGTGGAAAGATACCTAAAGGATCAA
CAGCTCCTGGGGATTTGGGGTTGCTCTGGAAAACTCATTTGCACCACTGCTGTGCCTTGGAATGCTAGTT
GGAGTAATAAATCTCTGGAACAGATTTGGAATCACACGACCTGGATGGAGTGGGACAGAGAAATTAACAA
TTACACAAGCTTAATACACTCCTTAATTGAAGAATCGCAAAACCAGCAAGAAAAGAATGAACAAGAATTA
TTGGAATTAGATAAATGGGCAAGTTTGTGGAATTGGTTTAACATAACAAATTGGCTGTGGTATATAAAAT
TATTCATAATGATAGTAGGAGGCTTGGTAGGTTTAAGAATAGTTTTTGCTGTACTTTCTATAGTGAATAG
AGTTAGGCAGGGATATTCACCATTATCGTTTCAGACCCACCTCCCAACCCCGAGGGGACCCAGAGAGGGC
CTATTTCCCATGATTCCTTCATATTTGCATATACGATACAAGGCTGTTAGAGAGATAATTAGAATTAATT
TGACTGTAAACACAAAGATATTAGTACAAAATACGTGACGTAGAAAGTAATAATTTCTTGGGTAGTTTGC
AGTTTTAAAATTATGTTTTAAAATGGACTATCATATGCTTACCGTAACTTGAAAGTATTTCGATTTCTTG
GCTTTATATATCTTGTGGAAAGGACGAAACACCGATTTGGGGAATTGGATCTAGGTTTAAGAGCTATGCT
GGAAACAGCATAGCAAGTTTAAATAAGGCTAGTCCGTTATCAACTTGAAAAAGTGGCACCGAGTCGGTGC
TTTTTTTGAATTCTAGATCTTGAGACAAATGGCAGTATTCATCCACAATTTTAAAAGAAAAGGGGGGATT
GGGGGGTACAGTGCAGGGGAAAGAATAGTAGACATAATAGCAACAGACATACAAACTAAAGAATTACAAA
AACAAATTACAAAAATTCAAAATTTTCGGGTTTATTACAGGGACAGCAGAGATCCACTTTGGCGCCGGCT
CGAGTGGCTCCGGTGCCCGTCAGTGGGCAGAGCGCACATCGCCCACAGTCCCCGAGAAGTTGGGGGGAGG
GGTCGGCAATTGAACCGGTGCCTAGAGAAGGTGGCGCGGGGTAAACTGGGAAAGTGATGTCGTGTACTGG
CTCCGCCTTTTTCCCGAGGGTGGGGGAGAACCGTATATAAGTGCAGTAGTCGCCGTGAACGTTCTTTTTC
GCAACGGGTTTGCCGCCAGAACACAGGTGTCGTGACGCGGGATCCGCCACCATGACCGAGTACAAGCCCA
CGGTGCGCCTCGCCACCCGCGACGACGTCCCCAGGGCCGTACGCACCCTCGCCGCCGCGTTCGCCGACTA
CCCCGCCACGCGCCACACCGTCGATCCGGACCGCCACATCGAGCGGGTCACCGAGCTGCAAGAACTCTTC
CTCACGCGCGTCGGGCTCGACATCGGCAAGGTGTGGGTCGCGGACGACGGCGCCGCGGTGGCGGTCTGGA
CCACGCCGGAGAGCGTCGAAGCGGGGGCGGTGTTCGCCGAGATCGGCCCGCGCATGGCCGAGTTGAGCGG
TTCCCGGCTGGCCGCGCAGCAACAGATGGAAGGCCTCCTGGCGCCGCACCGGCCCAAGGAGCCCGCGTGG
TTCCTGGCCACCGTCGGAGTCTCGCCCGACCACCAGGGCAAGGGTCTGGGCAGCGCCGTCGTGCTCCCCG
GAGTGGAGGCGGCCGAGCGCGCCGGGGTGCCCGCCTTCCTGGAGACCTCCGCGCCCCGCAACCTCCCCTT
CTACGAGCGGCTCGGCTTCACCGTCACCGCCGACGTCGAGGTGCCCGAAGGACCGCGCACCTGGTGCATG
ACCCGCAAGCCCGGTGCCTGAACGCGTTAAGTCGACAATCAACCTCTGGATTACAAAATTTGTGAAAGAT
TGACTGGTATTCTTAACTATGTTGCTCCTTTTACGCTATGTGGATACGCTGCTTTAATGCCTTTGTATCA
TGCTATTGCTTCCCGTATGGCTTTCATTTTCTCCTCCTTGTATAAATCCTGGTTGCTGTCTCTTTATGAG
GAGTTGTGGCCCGTTGTCAGGCAACGTGGCGTGGTGTGCACTGTGTTTGCTGACGCAACCCCCACTGGTT
GGGGCATTGCCACCACCTGTCAGCTCCTTTCCGGGACTTTCGCTTTCCCCCTCCCTATTGCCACGGCGGA
ACTCATCGCCGCCTGCCTTGCCCGCTGCTGGACAGGGGCTCGGCTGTTGGGCACTGACAATTCCGTGGTG
TTGTCGGGGAAATCATCGTCCTTTCCTTGGCTGCTCGCCTGTGTTGCCACCTGGATTCTGCGCGGGACGT
CCTTCTGCTACGTCCCTTCGGCCCTCAATCCAGCGGACCTTCCTTCCCGCGGCCTGCTGCCGGCTCTGCG
GCCTCTTCCGCGTCTTCGCCTTCGCCCTCAGACGAGTCGGATCTCCCTTTGGGCCGCCTCCCCGCGTCGA
CTTTAAGACCAATGACTTACAAGGCAGCTGTAGATCTTAGCCACTTTTTAAAAGAAAAGGGGGGACTGGA
AGGGCTAATTCACTCCCAACGAAGACAAGATCTGCTTTTTGCTTGTACTGGGTCTCTCTGGTTAGACCAG
ATCTGAGCCTGGGAGCTCTCTGGCTAACTAGGGAACCCACTGCTTAAGCCTCAATAAAGCTTGCCTTGAG
TGCTTCAAGTAGTGTGTGCCCGTCTGTTGTGTGACTCTGGTAACTAGAGATCCCTCAGACCCTTTTAGTC
AGTGTGGAAAATCTCTAGCAGTACGTATAGTAGTTCATGTCATCTTATTATTCAGTATTTATAACTTGCA
AAGAAATGAATATCAGAGAGTGAGAGGAACTTGTTTATTGCAGCTTATAATGGTTACAAATAAAGCAATA
GCATCACAAATTTCACAAATAAAGCATTTTTTTCACTGCATTCTAGTTGTGGTTTGTCCAAACTCATCAA
TGTATCTTATCATGTCTGGCTCTAGCTATCCCGCCCCTAACTCCGCCCATCCCGCCCCTAACTCCGCCCA
GTTCCGCCCATTCTCCGCCCCATGGCTGACTAATTTTTTTTATTTATGCAGAGGCCGAGGCCGCCTCGGC
CTCTGAGCTATTCCAGAAGTAGTGAGGAGGCTTTTTTGGAGGCCTAGGGACGTACCCAATTCGCCCTATA
GTGAGTCGTATTACGCGCGCTCACTGGCCGTCGTTTTACAACGTCGTGACTGGGAAAACCCTGGCGTTAC
CCAACTTAATCGCCTTGCAGCACATCCCCCTTTCGCCAGCTGGCGTAATAGCGAAGAGGCCCGCACCGAT
CGCCCTTCCCAACAGTTGCGCAGCCTGAATGGCGAATGGG
[124 nt withheld, positions 4941-5064]
C
[91 nt withheld, positions 5066-5156]
A
[49 nt withheld, positions 5158-5206]
CCTTTGACGTTGGAGTCCACGTTCTTT
[37 nt withheld, positions 5234-5270]
ACCCTATCTCGGTCTATTCTTTTGATTTATAAGGGATTTTGCCGATTTCGGCCTATTGGTTAAAAAATGA
GCTGATTTAACAAAAATTTAACGCGAATTTTAACAAAATATTAACGCTTACAATTTAGGTGGCACTTTTC
GGGGAAATGTGCGCGGAACCCCTATTTGTTTATTTTTCTAAATACATTCAAATATGTATCCGCTCATGAG
ACAATAACCCTGATAAATGCTTCAATAATATTGAAAAAGGAAGAGTATGAGTATTCAACATTTCCGTGTC
GCCCTTATTCCCTTTTTTGCGGCATTTTGCCTTCCTGTTTTTGCTCACCCAGAAACGCTGGTGAAAGTAA
AAGATGCTGAAGATCAGTTGGGTGCACGAGTGGGTTACATCGAACTGGATCTCAACAGCGGTAAGATCCT
TGAGAGTTTTCGCCCCGAAGAACGTTTTCCAATGATGAGCACTTTTAAAGTTCTGCTATGTGGCGCGGTA
TTATCCCGTATTGACGCCGGGCAAGAGCAACTCGGTCGCCGCATACACTATTCTCAGAATGACTTGGTTG
AGTACTCACCAGTCACAGAAAAGCATCTTACGGATGGCATGACAGTAAGAGAATTATGCAGTGCTGCCAT
AACCATGAGTGATAACACTGCGGCCAACTTACTTCTGACAACGATCGGAGGACCGAAGGAGCTAACCGCT
TTTTTGCACAACATGGGGGATCATGTAACTCGCCTTGATCGTTGGGAACCGGAGCTGAATGAAGCCATAC
CAAACGACGAGCGTGACACCACGATGCCTGTAGCAATGGCAACAACGTTGCGCAAACTATTAACTGGCGA
ACTACTTACTCTAGCTTCCCGGCAACAATTAATAGACTGGATGGAGGCGGATAAAGTTGCAGGACCACTT
CTGCGCTCGGCCCTTCCGGCTGGCTGGTTTATTGCTGATAAATCTGGAGCCGGTGAGCGTGGGTCTCGCG
GTATCATTGCAGCACTGGGGCCAGATGGTAAGCCCTCCCGTATCGTAGTTATCTACACGACGGGGAGTCA
GGCAACTATGGATGAACGAAATAGACAGATCGCTGAGATAGGTGCCTCACTGATTAAGCATTGGTAACTG
TCAGACCAAGTTTACTCATATATACTTTAGATTGATTTAAAACTTCATTTTTAATTTAAAAGGATCTAGG
TGAAGATCCTTTTTGATAATCTCATGACCAAAATCCCTTAACGTGAGTTTTCGTTCCACTGAGCGTCAGA
CCCCGTAGAAAAGATCAAAGGATCTTCTTGAGATCCTTTTTTTCTGCGCGTAATCTGCTGCTTGCAAACA
AAAAAACCACCGCTACCAGCGGTGGTTTGTTTGCCGGATCAAGAGCTACCAACTCTTTTTCCGAAGGTAA
CTGGCTTCAGCAGAGCGCAGATACCAAATACTGTTCTTCTAGTGTAGCCGTAGTTAGGCCACCACTTCAA
GAACTCTGTAGCACCGCCTACATACCTCGCTCTGCTAATCCTGTTACCAGTGGCTGCTGCCAGTGGCGAT
AAGTCGTGTCTTACCGGGTTGGACTCAAGACGATAGTTACCGGATAAGGCGCAGCGGTCGGGCTGAACGG
GGGGTTCGTGCACACAGCCCAGCTTGGAGCGAACGACCTACACCGAACTGAGATACCTACAGCGTGAGCT
ATGAGAAAGCGCCACGCTTCCCGAAGGGAGAAAGGCGGACAGGTATCCGGTAAGCGGCAGGGTCGGAACA
GGAGAGCGCACGAGGGAGCTTCCAGGGGGAAACGCCTGGTATCTTTATAGTCCTGTCGGGTTTCGCCACC
TCTGACTTGAGCGTCGATTTTTGTGATGCTCGTCAGGGGGGCGGAGCCTATGGAAAAACGCCAGCAACGC
GGCCTTTTTACGGTTCCTGGCCTTTTGCTGGCCTTTTGCTCACATGTTCTTTCCTGCGTTATCCCCTGAT
TCTGTGGATAACCGTATTACCGCCTTTGAGTGAGCTGATACCGCTCGCCGCAGCCGAACGACCGAGCGCA
GC
Features (pLannotate 1.2.2; 28 found; start..end, strand, type, name):
      1..25      +  rep_origin     RSF ori (fragment): Plasmids containing the RSF 1030 origin of replication can be propagated in E. coli cells that contain additional plasmids with compatible origins.
     27..119     +  CDS            lacI (fragment): lac repressor; lacI; The lac repressor binds to the lac operator to inhibit transcription in E. coli. This inhibition can be relieved by adding lactose or isopropyl-β-D-thiogalactopyranoside (IPTG).
    132..153     +  protein_bind   CAP binding site: CAP binding activates transcription in the presence of cAMP. E. coli catabolite activator protein
    168..198     +  promoter       lac promoter: promoter for the E. coli lac operon
    206..222     +  protein_bind   lac operator: The lac repressor binds to the lac operator to inhibit transcription in E. coli. This inhibition can be relieved by adding lactose or isopropyl-β-D-thiogalactopyranoside (IPTG). lac repressor encoded by lacI
    267..285     +  promoter       T3 promoter: promoter for bacteriophage T3 RNA polymerase
    313..539     +  promoter       RSV promoter: Rous sarcoma virus enhancer/promoter
    540..720     +  LTR            5' LTR (truncated): truncated 5' long terminal repeat (LTR) from HIV-1
    767..892     +  misc_feature   HIV-1 Ψ: packaging signal of human immunodeficiency virus type 1
    876..1239    +  CDS            HIV-1 gag (fragment): gag protein from human immunodeficiency virus 1; gag
   1385..1618    +  misc_feature   RRE: The Rev response element (RRE) of HIV-1 allows for Rev-dependent mRNA export from the nucleus to the cytoplasm.
   1995..2021    +  CDS            Rev (fragment): human immunodeficiency virus 1 (HIV-1) Rev protein; rev; enhances nuclear export of unspliced and incompletely spliced viral mRNAs
   2025..2265    +  promoter       U6 promoter: RNA polymerase III promoter for human U6 snRNA
   2313..2380    +  misc_RNA       tracrRNA (fragment): trans-activating CRISPR RNA for the Streptococcus pyogenes CRISPR/Cas9 system
   2429..2546    +  misc_feature   cPPT/CTS: central polypurine tract and central termination sequence of HIV-1
   2615..2826    +  promoter       EF-1α core promoter: core promoter for human elongation factor EF-1α
   2852..3451    +  CDS            PuroR (fragment): puromycin N-acetyltransferase; pac from Streptomyces; confers resistance to puromycin
   3467..4055    +  misc_feature   WPRE: woodchuck hepatitis virus posttranscriptional regulatory element
   4106..4125    +  misc_feature   cPPT/CTS (fragment): central polypurine tract and central termination sequence of HIV-1
   4127..4360    +  LTR            3' LTR (ΔU3): self-inactivating 3' long terminal repeat (LTR) from HIV-1
   4438..4559    +  polyA_signal   SV40 poly(A) signal: SV40 polyadenylation signal
   4599..4734    +  rep_origin     SV40 ori: SV40 origin of replication
   4755..4773    -  promoter       T7 promoter: promoter for bacteriophage T7 RNA polymerase
   4781..4936    +  CDS            lacZα (fragment): LacZα fragment of β-galactosidase; lacZ fragment
   4941..5369    +  rep_origin     f1 ori (sequence partly withheld): f1 bacteriophage origin of replication; arrow indicates direction of (+) strand synthesis
   5422..5526    +  promoter       AmpR promoter: bla
   5527..6387    +  CDS            AmpR: β-lactamase; bla; confers resistance to ampicillin, carbenicillin, and related antibiotics
   6558..7146    +  rep_origin     ori: high-copy-number ColE1/pMB1/pBR322/pUC origin of replication
