[The description below was written by a language model from this plasmid's Addgene catalogue record and pLannotate feature annotations shown in this document.]
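Description:
SPAG5 G8.2 gRNA is a third-generation lentiviral CRISPR guide plasmid built on the pLenti-sgRNA backbone and designed to target human SPAG5. It is propagated in E. coli through a high-copy ColE1/pUC-type origin with ampicillin selection (β-lactamase under its own promoter). An f1 origin, an SV40 origin and remnants of lac and phage-promoter cloning elements are carried over from the parent vector. The catalogue lists the empty backbone as 9,151 bp, whereas the sequenced record is 7,302 nt. This is consistent with loss of a filler fragment when the guide was inserted between two BsmBI sites, both destroyed in cloning, although the record does not say so explicitly.

The viral cassette begins with an RSV promoter fused to a truncated HIV-1 5' LTR, which allows Tat-independent production of the genomic RNA. It continues with the Ψ packaging signal, a partial gag sequence and the RRE for Rev-dependent export, and ends in a self-inactivating ΔU3 3' LTR followed by an SV40 polyadenylation signal. Within it, a human U6 RNA polymerase III promoter drives the SPAG5 spacer joined to the S. pyogenes Cas9 guide scaffold (annotated as a tracrRNA fragment). Downstream, a cPPT/CTS element precedes an EF-1α core promoter that expresses puromycin N-acetyltransferase, and a WPRE enhances transcript expression.

No Cas9 is encoded, so the nuclease must be supplied separately in the target cells. After packaging and transduction, puromycin selects cells with integrated virus. The plasmid belongs to a guide series used for a large-scale analysis of cell-cycle gene knockouts in human cell lines.
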