Addgene plasmid #90901: SPAG5 G8.2 gRNA
Purpose: 3rd generation lentiviral gRNA plasmid targeting human SPAG5
Depositing lab: Iain Cheeseman. Depositing organization: Whitehead Institute for Biomedical Research. Publication: Large-Scale Analysis of CRISPR/Cas9 Cell-Cycle Knockouts Reveals the Diversity of p53-Dependent Responses to Cell-Cycle Defects. McKinley KL, Cheeseman IM. Dev Cell. 2017 Feb 27;40(4):405-420.e2. doi: 10.1016/j.devcel.2017.01.012. Epub 2017 Feb 16. PubMed 28216383.
Backbone
  Vector backbone: pLenti-sgRNA
  Backbone manufacturer: Eric Lander & David Sabatini labs (Addgene plasmid #71409)
  Backbone size w/o insert (bp): 9151
  Vector type: Lentiviral, CRISPR
  Selectable markers: Puromycin
Growth in bacteria
  Bacterial resistance: Ampicillin, 100 μg/mL
  Growth temperature: 37°C
  Growth strain: NEB Stable
  Copy number: Unknown
Gene/Insert
  Gene/Insert name: SPAG5 (Guide Designation G8.2) (alt name: pKMKO series)
  gRNA/shRNA sequence: CACCgATTTGGGGAATTGGATCTAG
  Species: H. sapiens (human)
  Promoter: U6
  Cloning method: Restriction Enzyme; 5′ cloning site BsmBI (destroyed during cloning); 3′ cloning site BsmBI (destroyed during cloning)
  Sequencing primers: 5′ hU6-F (5'-GAGGGCCTATTTCCCATGATT-3'); 3′ EF1a-R (5'-CACGGCGACTACTGCACTTA-3')
Terms and licenses: Academic/Nonprofit Terms; Industry Terms: Not Available to Industry
Depositor comments: Please note that gRNA target sequence listed is not strictly the 20nt spacer sequence, but also contains the 5' BsmBI overhang. For more information about knockout human cell lines generated using this plasmid, please see http://cellcycleknockouts.wi.mit.edu/ .
How to cite: SPAG5 G8.2 gRNA was a gift from Iain Cheeseman (Addgene plasmid # 90901 ; http://n2t.net/addgene:90901 ; RRID:Addgene_90901)
